Addgene plasmid #237117: CMV-LgBiT-AR Expression Vector
Purpose: Express LgBiT-AR Fusion Protein in Mammalian Cells under a CMV promoter
Depositing lab: Promega Corporation.
Backbone
  Vector backbone: pF5A CMV-neo Flexi(R) Vector
  Vector type: Mammalian Expression
  Selectable markers: Hygromycin
Growth in bacteria
  Bacterial resistance: Chloramphenicol, 25 μg/mL
  Growth temperature: 37°C
  Growth strain: DH5alpha
  Copy number: High Copy
  Growth instructions: See note in comments section below.
Gene/Insert
  Gene/Insert name: AR
  Species: H. sapiens (human)
  Mutation: None
  Entrez Gene: AR (a.k.a. AIS, AR8, DHTR, HUMARA, HYSP1, KD, NR3C4, SBMA, SMAX1, TFM)
  Promoter: CMV
  Tag / fusion protein: LgBiT (N terminal on backbone)
  Cloning method: Other
Terms and licenses: Academic/Nonprofit Terms; Industry Terms
Depositor comments: Addgene Comment: The poly-glutamine repeat region in this plasmid is known to be unstable and the exact number of repeats may vary between preps. Addgene's stock contains 20-21xQ. Screen multiple colonies to ensure isolation of a plasmid with a suitable number of repeats.
How to cite: CMV-LgBiT-AR Expression Vector was a gift from Promega Corporation (Addgene plasmid # 237117 ; http://n2t.net/addgene:237117 ; RRID:Addgene_237117)
