[The description below was written by a language model from this plasmid's Addgene catalogue record and pLannotate feature annotations shown in this document.]
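Description:
CMV-LgBiT-AR Expression Vector is a mammalian expression plasmid built on the pF5A CMV-neo Flexi Vector backbone and sequenced at about 8.3 kb. It is maintained in E. coli through a high-copy ColE1/pUC-type origin and selected with chloramphenicol, consistent with the annotated cat gene driven by a small EM7 bacterial promoter. For selection in mammalian cells the record is inconsistent. The catalogue lists hygromycin, but the feature table shows a neomycin phosphotransferase (neo) coding sequence downstream of an EF-1α core promoter with intron A segments, followed by a synthetic poly(A) signal. That arrangement matches the "neo" in the backbone name and would normally confer G418 resistance. No hygromycin resistance gene is annotated.

The payload is human androgen receptor (AR, no mutation recorded) fused at its N terminus to LgBiT, the large subunit of the split NanoLuc (NanoBiT) luciferase. pLannotate detects LgBiT as a NanoLuc fragment immediately upstream of the AR open reading frame. Transcription is driven by CMV immediate-early enhancer/promoter elements and terminated by an SV40 poly(A) signal. An SP6 promoter between the CMV promoter and the coding sequence could also allow in vitro transcription. LgBiT has little activity alone and produces luminescence when complemented by a small partner peptide such as SmBiT or HiBiT. The fusion is therefore suited to luminescent complementation assays of AR interactions, although the record states only that the plasmid expresses the fusion protein in mammalian cells. The AR polyglutamine repeat is noted as unstable during propagation, with the repository stock carrying 20–21 glutamines, so repeat number may differ between isolates.
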