Features (pLannotate 1.2.2; 17 found; start..end, strand, type, name):
     64..429     -  enhancer       CMV enhancer: human cytomegalovirus immediate early enhancer
    439..461     +  promoter       minimal CMV promoter (fragment): human cytomegalovirus (CMV) immediate early promoter
    487..505     +  promoter       SP6 promoter: promoter for bacteriophage SP6 RNA polymerase
    544..1017    +  CDS            Nluc (fragment): NanoLuc® luciferase human codon-optimized
   1075..3831    +  CDS            AR: ANDR_HUMAN - Also known as DHTR, NR3C4. Experimental evidence at protein level: Swiss-Prot protein existence level 1. [Isoform 4]: Lacks the C-terminal ligand-binding domain and may therefore constitutively activate the transcription of a specific set of genes independently of steroid hormones. From Homo sapiens (Human).
   3840..3872    +  misc_feature   MCS (fragment): pUC18/19 multiple cloning site
   3928..4011    +  CDS            large T antigen (fragment): large T antigen from SV40 (simian virus 40)
   4034..4115    +  polyA_signal   SV40 poly(A) signal: SV40 polyadenylation signal
   4151..4362    +  promoter       EF-1α core promoter: core promoter for human elongation factor EF-1α
   4363..4472    +  intron         EF-1α intron A (fragment): intron upstream of the start codon of human EF-1α
   5098..5301    +  intron         EF-1α intron A: truncated intron upstream of the start codon of human EF-1α
   5688..6479    +  CDS            neo: KKA2_KLEPN - Also known as kan, nptII. Experimental evidence at protein level: Swiss-Prot protein existence level 1. Resistance to kanamycin, neomycin, paromomycin, ribostamycin, butirosin and gentamicin B. From Klebsiella pneumoniae.
   6506..6554    +  polyA_signal   poly(A) signal: synthetic polyadenylation signal
   6680..7268    +  rep_origin     ori: high-copy-number ColE1/pMB1/pBR322/pUC origin of replication
   7443..8099    -  CDS            cat: CAT_ECOLX - Experimental evidence at protein level: Swiss-Prot protein existence level 1. This enzyme is an effector of chloramphenicol resistance in bacteria. From Escherichia coli. This protein is used as a marker in many commonly used cloning vectors, such as pACYC184.
   8131..8178    -  promoter       EM7 promoter: synthetic bacterial promoter&nbsp
   8197..62      -  promoter       CMV promoter (fragment) (across the origin): human cytomegalovirus (CMV) immediate early promoter
>Addgene plasmid #237117 | CMV-LgBiT-AR Expression Vector | addgene full sequence | sequence record 485900 | Addgene NGS Result
TGGAAATCCCCGTGAGTCAAACCGCTATCCACGCCCATTGGTGTACTGCCAAAACCGCATCACCATGGTA
ATAGCGATGACTAATACGTAGATGTACTGCCAAGTAGGAAAGTCCCGTAAGGTCATGTACTGGGCATAAT
GCCAGGCGGGCCATTTACCGTCATTGACGTCAATAGGGGGCGGACTTGGCATATGATACACTTGATGTAC
TGCCAAGTGGGCAGTTTACCGTAAATACTCCACCCATTGACGTCAATGGAAAGTCCCTATTGGCGTTACT
ATGGGAACATACGTCATTATTGACGTCAATGGGCGGGGGTCGTTGGGCGGTCAGCCAGGCGGGCCATTTA
CCGTAAGTTATGTAACGCGGAACTCCATATATGGGCTATGAACTAATGACCCCGTAATTGATTACTATTA
ATAACTAGTGGCGCGCCAGGGAGGCCTATATAAGCAGAGCTGGTTTAGTGAACCGTCAGATCGCCCATTT
AGGTGACACTATAGAATACAAGCTACTTGTTCTTTTTGCAGCTAGCGCTCACCATGGTCTTCACACTCGA
AGATTTCGTTGGGGACTGGGAACAGACAGCCGCCTACAACCTGGACCAAGTCCTTGAACAGGGAGGTGTG
TCCAGTTTGCTGCAGAATCTCGCCGTGTCCGTAACTCCGATCCAAAGGATTGTCCGGAGCGGTGAAAATG
CCCTGAAGATCGACATCCATGTCATCATCCCGTATGAAGGTCTGAGCGCCGACCAAATGGCCCAGATCGA
AGAGGTGTTTAAGGTGGTGTACCCTGTGGATGATCATCACTTTAAGGTGATCCTGCCCTATGGCACACTG
GTAATCGACGGGGTTACGCCGAACATGCTGAACTATTTCGGACGGCCGTATGAAGGCATCGCCGTGTTCG
ACGGCAAAAAGATCACTGTAACAGGGACCCTGTGGAACGGCAACAAAATTATCGACGAGCGCCTGATCAC
CCCCGACGGCTCCATGCTGTTCCGAGTAACCATCAACAGTGGGAGCTCCGGTGGTGGCGGGAGCGGAGGT
GGAGGCTCGAGCGGTGCGATCGCCATGGAAGTGCAGTTAGGGCTGGGAAGGGTCTACCCTCGGCCGCCGT
CCAAGACCTACCGAGGAGCTTTCCAGAATCTGTTCCAGAGCGTGCGCGAAGTGATCCAGAACCCGGGCCC
CAGGCACCCAGAGGCCGCGAGCGCAGCACCTCCCGGCGCCAGTTTGCTGCTGCTGCAGCAGCAGCAGCAG
CAGCAGCAGCAGCAGCAGCAGCAGCAGCAGCAGCAGCAGCAGCAGCAAGAGACTAGCCCCAGGCAGCAGC
AGCAGCAGCAGGGTGAGGATGGTTCTCCCCAAGCCCATCGTAGAGGCCCCACAGGCTACCTGGTCCTGGA
TGAGGAACAGCAACCTTCACAGCCGCAGTCGGCCCTGGAGTGCCACCCCGAGAGAGGTTGCGTCCCAGAG
CCTGGAGCCGCCGTGGCCGCCAGCAAGGGGCTGCCGCAGCAGCTGCCAGCACCTCCGGACGAGGATGACT
CAGCTGCCCCATCCACGTTGTCCCTGCTGGGCCCCACTTTCCCCGGCTTAAGCAGCTGCTCCGCTGACCT
TAAAGACATCCTGAGCGAGGCCAGCACCATGCAACTCCTTCAGCAACAGCAGCAGGAAGCAGTATCCGAA
GGCAGCAGCAGCGGGAGAGCGAGGGAAGCCTCGGGGGCTCCCACTTCCTCCAAGGACAATTACTTAGGGG
GCACTTCGACCATTTCTGACAACGCCAAGGAGTTGTGTAAGGCAGTGTCGGTGTCCATGGGCCTGGGTGT
GGAGGCGTTGGAGCATCTGAGTCCAGGGGAACAGCTTCGGGGGGATTGCATGTACGCCCCACTTTTGGGA
GTTCCACCCGCTGTGCGTCCCACTCCTTGTGCCCCATTGGCCGAATGCAAAGGTTCTCTGCTAGACGACA
GCGCAGGCAAGAGCACTGAAGATACTGCTGAGTATTCCCCTTTCAAGGGAGGTTACACCAAAGGGCTAGA
AGGCGAGAGCCTAGGCTGCTCTGGCAGCGCTGCAGCAGGGAGCTCCGGGACACTTGAACTGCCGTCTACC
CTGTCTCTCTACAAGTCCGGAGCACTGGACGAGGCAGCTGCGTACCAGAGTCGCGACTACTACAACTTTC
CACTGGCTCTGGCCGGACCGCCGCCCCCTCCGCCGCCTCCCCATCCCCACGCTCGCATCAAGCTGGAGAA
CCCGCTGGACTACGGCAGCGCCTGGGCGGCTGCGGCGGCGCAGTGCCGCTATGGGGACCTGGCGAGCCTG
CATGGCGCGGGTGCAGCGGGACCCGGTTCTGGGTCACCCTCAGCCGCCGCTTCCTCATCCTGGCACACTC
TCTTCACAGCCGAAGAAGGCCAGTTGTATGGACCGTGTGGTGGTGGTGGGGGTGGTGGCGGCGGCGGCGG
CGGCGGCGGCGGCGGCGGCGGCGGCGGCGGCGGCGGCGGCGAGGCGGGAGCTGTAGCCCCCTACGGCTAC
ACTCGGCCCCCTCAGGGGCTGGCGGGCCAGGAAAGCGACTTCACCGCACCTGATGTGTGGTACCCTGGCG
GCATGGTGAGCAGAGTGCCCTATCCCAGTCCCACTTGTGTCAAAAGCGAAATGGGCCCCTGGATGGATAG
CTACTCCGGACCTTACGGGGACATGCGTTTGGAGACTGCCAGGGACCATGTTTTGCCCATTGACTATTAC
TTTCCACCCCAGAAGACCTGCCTGATCTGTGGAGATGAAGCTTCTGGGTGTCACTATGGAGCTCTCACAT
GTGGAAGCTGCAAGGTCTTCTTCAAAAGAGCCGCTGAAGGGAAACAGAAGTACCTGTGCGCCAGCAGAAA
TGATTGCACTATTGATAAATTCCGAAGGAAAAATTGTCCATCTTGTCGTCTTCGGAAATGTTATGAAGCA
GGGATGACTCTGGGAGCCCGGAAGCTGAAGAAACTTGGTAATCTGAAACTACAGGAGGAAGGAGAGGCTT
CCAGCACCACCAGCCCCACTGAGGAGACAACCCAGAAGCTGACAGTGTCACACATTGAAGGCTATGAATG
TCAGCCCATCTTTCTGAATGTCCTGGAAGCCATTGAGCCAGGTGTAGTGTGTGCTGGACACGACAACAAC
CAGCCCGACTCCTTTGCAGCCTTGCTCTCTAGCCTCAATGAACTGGGAGAGAGACAGCTTGTACACGTGG
TCAAGTGGGCCAAGGCCTTGCCTGGCTTCCGCAACTTACACGTGGACGACCAGATGGCTGTCATTCAGTA
CTCCTGGATGGGGCTCATGGTGTTTGCCATGGGCTGGCGATCCTTCACCAATGTCAACTCCAGGATGCTC
TACTTCGCCCCTGATCTGGTTTTCAATGAGTACCGCATGCACAAGTCCCGGATGTACAGCCAGTGTGTCC
GAATGAGGCACCTCTCTCAAGAGTTTGGATGGCTCCAAATCACCCCCCAGGAATTCCTGTGCATGAAAGC
ACTGCTACTCTTCAGCATTATTCCAGTGGATGGGCTGAAAAATCAAAAATTCTTTGATGAACTTCGAATG
AACTACATCAAGGAACTCGATCGTATCATTGCATGCAAAAGAAAAAATCCCACATCCTGCTCAAGACGCT
TCTACCAGCTCACCAAGCTCCTGGACTCCGTGCAGCCTATTGCGAGAGAGCTGCATCAGTTCACTTTTGA
CCTGCTAATCAAGTCACACATGGTGAGCGTGGACTTTCCGGAAATGATGGCAGAGATCATCTCTGTGCAA
GTGCCCAAGATCCTTTCTGGGAAAGTCAAGCCCATCTATTTCCACACCCAGGTTTAAACGAATTCGGGCT
CGGTACCCGGGGATCCTCTAGAAACACCTAGGCTCTCGTACGAAGTCAGCTGATAACGTCGACGTATTGC
GGCCGCGGATCATAATCAGCCATACCACATTTGTAGAGGTTTTACTTGCTTTAAAAAACCTCCCACACCT
CCCCCTGAACCTGAAACATAAAATGAATGCAATTGTTGTTGTTAACTTGTTTATTGCAGCTTATAATGGT
TACAAATAAAGCAATAGCATCACAAATTTCACAAATAAAGCATTTTTTTCACTGCCGACGTCACGCGTCT
TGGCTCCGGTGCCCGTCAGTGGGCAGAGCGCACATCGCCCACAGTCCCCGAGAAGTTGGGGGGAGGGGTC
GGCAATTGAACCGGTGCCTAGAGAAGGTGGCGCGGGGTAAACTGGGAAAGTGATGTCGTGTACTGGCTCC
GCCTTTTTCCCGAGGGTGGGGGAGAACCGTATATAAGTGCAGTAGTCGCCGTGAACGTTCTTTTTCGCAA
CGGGTTTGCCGCCAGAACACAGGTAAGTGCCGTGTGTGGTTCCCGCGGGCCTGGCCTCTTTACGGGTTAT
GGCCCTTGCGTGCCTTGAATTACTTCCACCTGGCTGCAGTACGTGATTCTTGATCCCGAGCTTCGGGTTG
GAAGTGGGTGGGAGAGTTCGAGGCCTTGCGCTTAAGGAGCCCCTTCGCCTCGTGCTTGAGTTGAGGCCTG
GCCTGGGCGCTGGGGCCGCCGCGTGCGAATCTGGTGGCACCTTCGCGCCTGTCTCGCTGCTTTCGATAAG
TCTCTAGCCATTTAAAATTTTTGATGACCTGCTGCGACGCTTTTTTTCTGGCAAGATAGTCTTGTAAATG
CGGGCCAAGATCTGCACACTGGTATTTCGGTTTTTGGGGCCGCGGGCGGCGACGGGGCCCGTGCGTCCCA
GCGCACATGTTCGGCGAGGCGGGGCCTGCGAGCGCGGCCACCGAGAATCGGACGGGGGTAGTCTCAAGCT
GGCCGGCCTGCTCTGGTGCCTGGCCTCGCGCCGCCGTGTATCGCCCCGCCCTGGGCGGCAAGGCTGGCCC
GGTCGGCACCAGTTGCGTGAGCGGAAAGATGGCCGCTTCCCGGCCCTGCTGCAGGCAGCTCAAAATGGAG
GACGCGGCGCTCGGGAGAGCGGGCGGGTGAGTCACCCACACAAAGGAAAAGGGCCTTTCCGTCCTCAGCC
GTCGCTTCATGTGACTCCACGGAGTACCGGGCGCCGTCCAGGCACCTCGATTAGTTCTCGAGCTTTTGGA
GTACGTCGTCTTTAGGTTGGGGGGAGGGGTTTTATGCGATGGAGTTTCCCCACACTGAGTGGGTGGAGAC
TGAAGTTAGGCCAGCTTGGCACTTGATGTAATTCTCCTTGGAATTTGCCCTTTTTGAGTTTGGATCTTGG
TTCATTCTCAAGCCTCAGACAGTGGTTCAAAGTTTTTTTCTTCCATTTCAGGTGTCGTGAAAGCCGAATT
CTGCAGATATCCATCACACTGTCGAGCATGCATCTAGTCCAGTGTGGTGGAATTCGGCTTCGTGGGGACG
CCGTACAGGGACGTGCACCTCTCCCGCTGCACCGCCTCCAGCGTCGCCGCCGGCTCGAAGGACGGGGCCG
GGATGACGATGCAGGCGGCGTGGGAGGTGGCGCCCAAGTTGCCCATGACCATGCCGAAGCAGTGGTAGAA
GGGCACCGGCAGACACACCCGGTCCTGCTCCGTGTAGCCGACCGTGCGGCCCACCCAGTAGCCGTTGTTG
AGGATGTTGTGGTGGGAGAGCGTGGCGCCCTTGGGGAAGCCGGTGTGCCGGAGGTGTACTGGATGTTGAC
CGGGAATCGATGCCACCATGATTGAACAAGATGGATTGCACGCAGGTTCTCCGGCCGCTTGGGTGGAGAG
GCTATTCGGCTATGACTGGGCACAACAGACAATCGGCTGCTCTGATGCCGCCGTGTTCCGGCTGTCAGCG
CAGGGGCGCCCGGTTCTTTTTGTCAAGACCGACCTGTCCGGTGCCCTGAATGAACTGCAGGACGAGGCAG
CGCGGCTATCGTGGCTGGCCACGACGGGCGTTCCTTGCGCAGCTGTGCTCGACGTTGTCACTGAAGCGGG
AAGGGACTGGCTGCTATTGGGCGAAGTGCCGGGGCAGGATCTCCTGTCATCTCACCTTGCTCCTGCCGAG
AAAGTATCCATCATGGCTGATGCAATGCGGCGGCTGCATACGCTTGATCCGGCTACCTGCCCATTCGACC
ACCAAGCGAAACATCGCATCGAGCGAGCACGTACTCGGATGGAAGCCGGTCTTGTCGATCAGGATGATCT
GGACGAAGAGCATCAGGGGCTCGCGCCAGCCGAACTGTTCGCCAGGCTCAAGGCGCGCATGCCCGACGGC
GAGGATCTCGTCGTGACCCACGGCGATGCCTGCTTGCCGAATATCATGGTGGAAAATGGCCGCTTTTCTG
GATTCATCGACTGTGGCCGGCTGGGTGTGGCGGACCGCTATCAGGACATAGCGTTGGCTACCCGTGATAT
TGCTGAAGAGCTTGGCGGCGAATGGGCTGACCGCTTCCTCGTGCTTTACGGTATCGCCGCTCCCGATTCG
CAGCGCATCGCCTTCTATCGCCTTCTTGACGAGTTCTTCTGAACTCTAGCCATCACGATGGCCGCAATAA
AATATCTTTATTTTCATTACATCTGTGTGTTGGTTTTTTGTGTGACGATTCCGGACTATAAAAGGATCTA
GGTGAAGATCCTTTTTGATAATCTCATGACCAAAATCCCTTAACGTGAGTTTTCGTTCCACTGAGCGTCA
GACCCCGTAGAAAAGATCAAAGGATCTTCTTGAAATCCTTTTTTTCTGCGCGTAATCTGCTGCTTGCAAA
CAAAAAAACCACCGCTACCAGCGGTGGTTTGTTTGCCGGATCAAGAGCTACCAACTCTTTTTCCGAAGGT
AACTGGCTTCAGCAGAGCGCAGATACCAAATACTGTCCTTCTAGTGTAGCCGTAGTTAGGCCACCACTTC
AAGAACTCTGTAGCACCGCCTACATACCTCGCTCTGCTAATCCTGTTACCAGTGGCTGCTGCCAGTGGCG
ATAAGTCGTGTCTTACCGGGTTGGACTCAAGACGATAGTTACCGGATAAGGCGCAGCGGTCGGGCTGAAC
GGGGGGTTCGTGCACACAGCCCAGCTTGGAGCGAACGACCTACACCGAACTGAGATACCTACAGCGTGAG
CTATGAGAAAGCGCCACGCTTCCCGAAGGGAGAAAGGCGGACAGGTATCCGGTAAGCGGCAGGGTCGGAA
CAGGAGAGCGCACGAGGGAGCTTCCAGGGGGAAACGCCTGGTATCTTTATAGTCCTGTCGGGTTTCGCCA
CCTCTGACTTGAGCGTCGATTTTTGTGATGCTCGTCAGGGGGGCGGAGCCTATGGAAAAACGCCAGCAAC
GCGGCCTTTTTACGGTTCCTGGCCTTTTGCTGGCCTTTTGCTCACATGTTCTTTCCTGCGTTATCCCCTG
ATTCTGTGGATAACCGTATTACCGCCTTTGAGTGAGCTGATACCGGTTGGGCGTCGCTTGGTCGGTCATT
TCGAACCCCAGAGTCCCGCTTACGCCCCGCCCTGCCACTCATCGCAGTACTGTTGTAATTCATTAAGCAT
TCTGCCGACATGGAAGCCATCACAGACGGCATGATGAACCTGAATCGCCAGCGGCATCAGCACCTTGTCG
CCTTGCGTATAATATTTGCCCATAGTGAAAACGGGGGCGAAGAAGTTGTCCATATTGGCCACGTTTAAAT
CAAAACTGGTGAAACTCACCCAGGGATTGGCTGAGACGAAAAACATATTCTCAATAAACCCTTTAGGGAA
ATAGGCCAGGTTTTCACCGTAACACGCCACATCTTGCGAATATATGTGTAGAAACTGCCGGAAATCGTCG
TGGTATTCACTCCAGAGCGATGAAAACGTTTCAGTTTGCTCATGGAAAACGGTGTAACAAGGGTGAACAC
TATCCCATATCACCAGCTCACCGTCTTTCATTGCCATACGGAATTCCGGATGAGCATTCATCAGGCGGGC
AAGAATGTGAATAAAGGCCGGATAAAACTTGTGCTTATTTTTCTTTACGGTCTTTAAAAAGGCCGTAATA
TCCAGCTGAACGGTCTGGTTATAGGTACATTGAGCAACTGACTGAAATGCCTCAAAATGTTCTTTACGAT
GCCATTGGGATATATCAACGGTGGTATATCCAGTGATTTTTTTCTCCATGATCTGCCTCCTGGGTTTAGT
TCCTCACCTTGTCGTATTATACTATGCCGATATACTATGCCGATGATTAATTGTCAACAGTATTAGAATT
CGATTTGACCTCCCACCGTACACGCCTACCGCCCATTTGCGTCAACGGGGCGGGGTTATTACGACATTTT
GGAAAGTCCCGTTGATTTTGGTGCCAAAACAAACTCCCATTGACGTCAATGGGGTGGAGACT
